>Addgene plasmid #207106 | SHLD3 KO sgRNA #2 | addgene full sequence | sequence record 427339 | Addgene NGS Result
CATGTGAGGGCCTATTTCCCATGATTCCTTCATATTTGCATATACGATACAAGGCTGTTAGAGAGATAAT
TGGAATTAATTTGACTGTAAACACAAAGATATTAGTACAAAATACGTGACGTAGAAAGTAATAATTTCTT
GGGTAGTTTGCAGTTTTAAAATTATGTTTTAAAATGGACTATCATATGCTTACCGTAACTTGAAAGTATT
TCGATTTCTTGGCTTTATATATCTTGTGGAAAGGACGAAACACCGCTGAAGGAACAGACTAATTCGTTTT
AGAGCTAGAAATAGCAAGTTAAAATAAGGCTAGTCCGTTATCAACTTGAAAAAGTGGCACCGAGTCGGTG
CTTTTTTGTTTTAGAGCTAGAAATAGCAAGTTAAAATAAGGCTAGTCCGTTTTTAGCGCGTGCGCCAATT
CTGCAGACAAATGGCTCTAGAGGTACCCGTTACATAACTTACGGTAAATGGCCCGCCTGGCTGACCGCCC
AACGACCCCCGCCCATTGACGTCAATAGTAACGCCAATAGGGACTTTCCATTGACGTCAATGGGTGGAGT
ATTTACGGTAAACTGCCCACTTGGCAGTACATCAAGTGTATCATATGCCAAGTACGCCCCCTATTGACGT
CAATGACGGTAAATGGCCCGCCTGGCATTGTGCCCAGTACATGACCTTATGGGACTTTCCTACTTGGCAG
TACATCTACGTATTAGTCATCGCTATTACCATGGTCGAGGTGAGCCCCACGTTCTGCTTCACTCTCCCCA
TCTCCCCCCCCTCCCCACCCCCAATTTTGTATTTATTTATTTTTTAATTATTTTGTGCAGCGATGGGGGC
GGGGGGGGGGGGGGGGGCGCGCGCCAGGCGGGGCGGGGCGGGGCGAGGGGCGGGGCGGGGCGAGGCGGAG
AGGTGCGGCGGCAGCCAATCAGAGCGGCGCGCTCCGAAAGTTTCCTTTTATGGCGAGGCGGCGGCGGCGG
CGGCCCTATAAAAAGCGAAGCGCGCGGCGGGCGGGAGTCGCTGCGCGCTGCCTTCGCCCCGTGCCCCGCT
CCGCCGCCGCCTCGCGCCGCCCGCCCCGGCTCTGACTGACCGCGTTACTCCCACAGGTGAGCGGGCGGGA
CGGCCCTTCTCCTCCGGGCTGTAATTAGCTGAGCAAGAGGTAAGGGTTTAAGGGATGGTTGGTTGGTGGG
GTATTAATGTTTAATTACCTGGAGCACCTGCCTGAAATCACTTTTTTTCAGGTTGGACCGGTGCCACCAT
GGACTATAAGGACCACGACGGAGACTACAAGGATCATGATATTGATTACAAAGACGATGACGATAAGATG
GCCCCAAAGAAGAAGCGGAAGGTCGGTATCCACGGAGTCCCAGCAGCCGACAAGAAGTACAGCATCGGCC
TGGACATCGGCACCAACTCTGTGGGCTGGGCCGTGATCACCGACGAGTACAAGGTGCCCAGCAAGAAATT
CAAGGTGCTGGGCAACACCGACCGGCACAGCATCAAGAAGAACCTGATCGGAGCCCTGCTGTTCGACAGC
GGCGAAACAGCCGAGGCCACCCGGCTGAAGAGAACCGCCAGAAGAAGATACACCAGACGGAAGAACCGGA
TCTGCTATCTGCAAGAGATCTTCAGCAACGAGATGGCCAAGGTGGACGACAGCTTCTTCCACAGACTGGA
AGAGTCCTTCCTGGTGGAAGAGGATAAGAAGCACGAGCGGCACCCCATCTTCGGCAACATCGTGGACGAG
GTGGCCTACCACGAGAAGTACCCCACCATCTACCACCTGAGAAAGAAACTGGTGGACAGCACCGACAAGG
CCGACCTGCGGCTGATCTATCTGGCCCTGGCCCACATGATCAAGTTCCGGGGCCACTTCCTGATCGAGGG
CGACCTGAACCCCGACAACAGCGACGTGGACAAGCTGTTCATCCAGCTGGTGCAGACCTACAACCAGCTG
TTCGAGGAAAACCCCATCAACGCCAGCGGCGTGGACGCCAAGGCCATCCTGTCTGCCAGACTGAGCAAGA
GCAGACGGCTGGAAAATCTGATCGCCCAGCTGCCCGGCGAGAAGAAGAATGGCCTGTTCGGAAACCTGAT
TGCCCTGAGCCTGGGCCTGACCCCCAACTTCAAGAGCAACTTCGACCTGGCCGAGGATGCCAAACTGCAG
CTGAGCAAGGACACCTACGACGACGACCTGGACAACCTGCTGGCCCAGATCGGCGACCAGTACGCCGACC
TGTTTCTGGCCGCCAAGAACCTGTCCGACGCCATCCTGCTGAGCGACATCCTGAGAGTGAACACCGAGAT
CACCAAGGCCCCCCTGAGCGCCTCTATGATCAAGAGATACGACGAGCACCACCAGGACCTGACCCTGCTG
AAAGCTCTCGTGCGGCAGCAGCTGCCTGAGAAGTACAAAGAGATTTTCTTCGACCAGAGCAAGAACGGCT
ACGCCGGCTACATTGACGGCGGAGCCAGCCAGGAAGAGTTCTACAAGTTCATCAAGCCCATCCTGGAAAA
GATGGACGGCACCGAGGAACTGCTCGTGAAGCTGAACAGAGAGGACCTGCTGCGGAAGCAGCGGACCTTC
GACAACGGCAGCATCCCCCACCAGATCCACCTGGGAGAGCTGCACGCCATTCTGCGGCGGCAGGAAGATT
TTTACCCATTCCTGAAGGACAACCGGGAAAAGATCGAGAAGATCCTGACCTTCCGCATCCCCTACTACGT
GGGCCCTCTGGCCAGGGGAAACAGCAGATTCGCCTGGATGACCAGAAAGAGCGAGGAAACCATCACCCCC
TGGAACTTCGAGGAAGTGGTGGACAAGGGCGCTTCCGCCCAGAGCTTCATCGAGCGGATGACCAACTTCG
ATAAGAACCTGCCCAACGAGAAGGTGCTGCCCAAGCACAGCCTGCTGTACGAGTACTTCACCGTGTATAA
CGAGCTGACCAAAGTGAAATACGTGACCGAGGGAATGAGAAAGCCCGCCTTCCTGAGCGGCGAGCAGAAA
AAGGCCATCGTGGACCTGCTGTTCAAGACCAACCGGAAAGTGACCGTGAAGCAGCTGAAAGAGGACTACT
TCAAGAAAATCGAGTGCTTCGACTCCGTGGAAATCTCCGGCGTGGAAGATCGGTTCAACGCCTCCCTGGG
CACATACCACGATCTGCTGAAAATTATCAAGGACAAGGACTTCCTGGACAATGAGGAAAACGAGGACATT
CTGGAAGATATCGTGCTGACCCTGACACTGTTTGAGGACAGAGAGATGATCGAGGAACGGCTGAAAACCT
ATGCCCACCTGTTCGACGACAAAGTGATGAAGCAGCTGAAGCGGCGGAGATACACCGGCTGGGGCAGGCT
GAGCCGGAAGCTGATCAACGGCATCCGGGACAAGCAGTCCGGCAAGACAATCCTGGATTTCCTGAAGTCC
GACGGCTTCGCCAACAGAAACTTCATGCAGCTGATCCACGACGACAGCCTGACCTTTAAAGAGGACATCC
AGAAAGCCCAGGTGTCCGGCCAGGGCGATAGCCTGCACGAGCACATTGCCAATCTGGCCGGCAGCCCCGC
CATTAAGAAGGGCATCCTGCAGACAGTGAAGGTGGTGGACGAGCTCGTGAAAGTGATGGGCCGGCACAAG
CCCGAGAACATCGTGATCGAAATGGCCAGAGAGAACCAGACCACCCAGAAGGGACAGAAGAACAGCCGCG
AGAGAATGAAGCGGATCGAAGAGGGCATCAAAGAGCTGGGCAGCCAGATCCTGAAAGAACACCCCGTGGA
AAACACCCAGCTGCAGAACGAGAAGCTGTACCTGTACTACCTGCAGAATGGGCGGGATATGTACGTGGAC
CAGGAACTGGACATCAACCGGCTGTCCGACTACGATGTGGACCATATCGTGCCTCAGAGCTTTCTGAAGG
ACGACTCCATCGACAACAAGGTGCTGACCAGAAGCGACAAGAACCGGGGCAAGAGCGACAACGTGCCCTC
CGAAGAGGTCGTGAAGAAGATGAAGAACTACTGGCGGCAGCTGCTGAACGCCAAGCTGATTACCCAGAGA
AAGTTCGACAATCTGACCAAGGCCGAGAGAGGCGGCCTGAGCGAACTGGATAAGGCCGGCTTCATCAAGA
GACAGCTGGTGGAAACCCGGCAGATCACAAAGCACGTGGCACAGATCCTGGACTCCCGGATGAACACTAA
GTACGACGAGAATGACAAGCTGATCCGGGAAGTGAAAGTGATCACCCTGAAGTCCAAGCTGGTGTCCGAT
TTCCGGAAGGATTTCCAGTTTTACAAAGTGCGCGAGATCAACAACTACCACCACGCCCACGACGCCTACC
TGAACGCCGTCGTGGGAACCGCCCTGATCAAAAAGTACCCTAAGCTGGAAAGCGAGTTCGTGTACGGCGA
CTACAAGGTGTACGACGTGCGGAAGATGATCGCCAAGAGCGAGCAGGAAATCGGCAAGGCTACCGCCAAG
TACTTCTTCTACAGCAACATCATGAACTTTTTCAAGACCGAGATTACCCTGGCCAACGGCGAGATCCGGA
AGCGGCCTCTGATCGAGACAAACGGCGAAACCGGGGAGATCGTGTGGGATAAGGGCCGGGATTTTGCCAC
CGTGCGGAAAGTGCTGAGCATGCCCCAAGTGAATATCGTGAAAAAGACCGAGGTGCAGACAGGCGGCTTC
AGCAAAGAGTCTATCCTGCCCAAGAGGAACAGCGATAAGCTGATCGCCAGAAAGAAGGACTGGGACCCTA
AGAAGTACGGCGGCTTCGACAGCCCCACCGTGGCCTATTCTGTGCTGGTGGTGGCCAAAGTGGAAAAGGG
CAAGTCCAAGAAACTGAAGAGTGTGAAAGAGCTGCTGGGGATCACCATCATGGAAAGAAGCAGCTTCGAG
AAGAATCCCATCGACTTTCTGGAAGCCAAGGGCTACAAAGAAGTGAAAAAGGACCTGATCATCAAGCTGC
CTAAGTACTCCCTGTTCGAGCTGGAAAACGGCCGGAAGAGAATGCTGGCCTCTGCCGGCGAACTGCAGAA
GGGAAACGAACTGGCCCTGCCCTCCAAATATGTGAACTTCCTGTACCTGGCCAGCCACTATGAGAAGCTG
AAGGGCTCCCCCGAGGATAATGAGCAGAAACAGCTGTTTGTGGAACAGCACAAGCACTACCTGGACGAGA
TCATCGAGCAGATCAGCGAGTTCTCCAAGAGAGTGATCCTGGCCGACGCTAATCTGGACAAAGTGCTGTC
CGCCTACAACAAGCACCGGGATAAGCCCATCAGAGAGCAGGCCGAGAATATCATCCACCTGTTTACCCTG
ACCAATCTGGGAGCCCCTGCCGCCTTCAAGTACTTTGACACCACCATCGACCGGAAGAGGTACACCAGCA
CCAAAGAGGTGCTGGACGCCACCCTGATCCACCAGAGCATCACCGGCCTGTACGAGACACGGATCGACCT
GTCTCAGCTGGGAGGCGACAAAAGGCCGGCGGCCACGAAAAAGGCCGGCCAGGCAAAAAAGAAAAAGTAA
GAATTCCTAGAGCTCGCTGATCAGCCTCGACTGTGCCTTCTAGTTGCCAGCCATCTGTTGTTTGCCCCTC
CCCCGTGCCTTCCTTGACCCTGGAAGGTGCCACTCCCACTGTCCTTTCCTAATAAAATGAGGAAATTGCA
TCGCATTGTCTGAGTAGGTGTCATTCTATTCTGGGGGGTGGGGTGGGGCAGGACAGCAAGGGGGAGGATT
GGGAAGAGAATAGCAGGCATGCTGGGGAGCGGCCGCAGGAACCCCTAGTGATGGAGTTGGCCACTCCCTC
TCTGCGCGCTCGCTCGCTCACTGAGGCCGGGCGACCAAAGGTCGCCCGACGCCCGGGCTTTGCCCGGGCG
GCCTCAGTGAGCGAGCGAGCGCGCAGCTGCCTGCAGGGGCGCCTGATGCGGTATTTTCTCCTTACGCATC
TGTGCGGTATTTCACACCGCATA
[95 nt withheld, positions 5974-6068]
T
[46 nt withheld, positions 6070-6115]
C
[141 nt withheld, positions 6117-6257]
CCTTTGACGTTGGAGTCCACGTTCTTT
[37 nt withheld, positions 6285-6321]
ACTCTATCTCGGGCTATTCTTTTGATTTATAAGGGATTTTGCCGATTTCGGTCTATTGGTTAAAAAATGA
GCTGATTTAACAAAAATTTAACGCGAATTTTAACAAAATATTAACGTTTACAATTTTATGGTGCACTCTC
AGTACAATCTGCTCTGATGCCGCATAGTTAAGCCAGCCCCGACACCCGCCAACACCCGCTGACGCGCCCT
GACGGGCTTGTCTGCTCCCGGCATCCGCTTACAGACAAGCTGTGACCGTCTCCGGGAGCTGCATGTGTCA
GAGGTTTTCACCGTCATCACCGAAACGCGCGAGACGAAAGGGCCTCGTGATACGCCTATTTTTATAGGTT
AATGTCATGATAATAATGGTTTCTTAGACGTCAGGTGGCACTTTTCGGGGAAATGTGCGCGGAACCCCTA
TTTGTTTATTTTTCTAAATACATTCAAATATGTATCCGCTCATGAGACAATAACCCTGATAAATGCTTCA
ATAATATTGAAAAAGGAAGAGTATGAGTATTCAACATTTCCGTGTCGCCCTTATTCCCTTTTTTGCGGCA
TTTTGCCTTCCTGTTTTTGCTCACCCAGAAACGCTGGTGAAAGTAAAAGATGCTGAAGATCAGTTGGGTG
CACGAGTGGGTTACATCGAACTGGATCTCAACAGCGGTAAGATCCTTGAGAGTTTTCGCCCCGAAGAACG
TTTTCCAATGATGAGCACTTTTAAAGTTCTGCTATGTGGCGCGGTATTATCCCGTATTGACGCCGGGCAA
GAGCAACTCGGTCGCCGCATACACTATTCTCAGAATGACTTGGTTGAGTACTCACCAGTCACAGAAAAGC
ATCTTACGGATGGCATGACAGTAAGAGAATTATGCAGTGCTGCCATAACCATGAGTGATAACACTGCGGC
CAACTTACTTCTGACAACGATCGGAGGACCGAAGGAGCTAACCGCTTTTTTGCACAACATGGGGGATCAT
GTAACTCGCCTTGATCGTTGGGAACCGGAGCTGAATGAAGCCATACCAAACGACGAGCGTGACACCACGA
TGCCTGTAGCAATGGCAACAACGTTGCGCAAACTATTAACTGGCGAACTACTTACTCTAGCTTCCCGGCA
ACAATTAATAGACTGGATGGAGGCGGATAAAGTTGCAGGACCACTTCTGCGCTCGGCCCTTCCGGCTGGC
TGGTTTATTGCTGATAAATCTGGAGCCGGTGAGCGTGGAAGCCGCGGTATCATTGCAGCACTGGGGCCAG
ATGGTAAGCCCTCCCGTATCGTAGTTATCTACACGACGGGGAGTCAGGCAACTATGGATGAACGAAATAG
ACAGATCGCTGAGATAGGTGCCTCACTGATTAAGCATTGGTAACTGTCAGACCAAGTTTACTCATATATA
CTTTAGATTGATTTAAAACTTCATTTTTAATTTAAAAGGATCTAGGTGAAGATCCTTTTTGATAATCTCA
TGACCAAAATCCCTTAACGTGAGTTTTCGTTCCACTGAGCGTCAGACCCCGTAGAAAAGATCAAAGGATC
TTCTTGAGATCCTTTTTTTCTGCGCGTAATCTGCTGCTTGCAAACAAAAAAACCACCGCTACCAGCGGTG
GTTTGTTTGCCGGATCAAGAGCTACCAACTCTTTTTCCGAAGGTAACTGGCTTCAGCAGAGCGCAGATAC
CAAATACTGTTCTTCTAGTGTAGCCGTAGTTAGGCCACCACTTCAAGAACTCTGTAGCACCGCCTACATA
CCTCGCTCTGCTAATCCTGTTACCAGTGGCTGCTGCCAGTGGCGATAAGTCGTGTCTTACCGGGTTGGAC
TCAAGACGATAGTTACCGGATAAGGCGCAGCGGTCGGGCTGAACGGGGGGTTCGTGCACACAGCCCAGCT
TGGAGCGAACGACCTACACCGAACTGAGATACCTACAGCGTGAGCTATGAGAAAGCGCCACGCTTCCCGA
AGGGAGAAAGGCGGACAGGTATCCGGTAAGCGGCAGGGTCGGAACAGGAGAGCGCACGAGGGAGCTTCCA
GGGGGAAACGCCTGGTATCTTTATAGTCCTGTCGGGTTTCGCCACCTCTGACTTGAGCGTCGATTTTTGT
GATGCTCGTCAGGGGGGCGGAGCCTATGGAAAAACGCCAGCAACGCGGCCTTTTTACGGTTCCTGGCCTT
TTGCTGGCCTTTTGCTCA
Features (pLannotate 1.2.2; 18 found; start..end, strand, type, name):
      6..246     +  promoter       U6 promoter: RNA polymerase III promoter for human U6 snRNA
    276..351     +  misc_RNA       gRNA scaffold: guide RNA scaffold for the Streptococcus pyogenes CRISPR/Cas9 system
    358..401     +  misc_RNA       gRNA scaffold (fragment): guide RNA scaffold for the Streptococcus pyogenes CRISPR/Cas9 system
    448..733     +  enhancer       CMV enhancer: human cytomegalovirus immediate early enhancer; contains an 18-bp deletion relative to the standard CMV enhancer
    735..1013    +  promoter       chicken β-actin promoter: No description available
   1014..1241    +  intron         hybrid intron: hybrid between chicken β-actin (CBA) and minute virus of mice (MMV) introns (Gray et al., 2011)
   1379..2980    +  CDS            Cas9(N): N-terminal portion of Streptococcus pyogenes Cas9 (Zetsche et al., 2015)
   2981..5479    +  CDS            Cas9(C): C-terminal portion of Streptococcus pyogenes Cas9 (Zetsche et al., 2015)
   5480..5527    +  CDS            nucleoplasmin NLS: bipartite nuclear localization signal from nucleoplasmin
   5561..5672    +  polyA_signal   bGH poly(A) signal: bovine growth hormone polyadenylation signal
   5777..5917    +  repeat_region  AAV2 ITR: inverted terminal repeat of adeno-associated virus serotype 2 inverted
   5922..5973    -  misc_feature   bom (fragment): basis of mobility region from pBR322
   5992..6447    +  rep_origin     f1 ori (sequence partly withheld): f1 bacteriophage origin of replication; arrow indicates direction of (+) strand synthesis
   6448..6497    -  misc_feature   bom (fragment): basis of mobility region from pBR322
   6599..6634    -  CDS            rop (fragment): Rop protein, which maintains plasmids at low copy number; rop
   6729..6833    +  promoter       AmpR promoter: bla
   6834..7694    +  CDS            AmpR: β-lactamase; bla; confers resistance to ampicillin, carbenicillin, and related antibiotics
   7865..8453    +  rep_origin     ori: high-copy-number ColE1/pMB1/pBR322/pUC origin of replication
