[The description below was written by a language model from this plasmid's Addgene catalogue record and pLannotate feature annotations shown in this document.]
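Description:
SHLD3 KO sgRNA #2 is a pX330-based mammalian expression plasmid that delivers both components of the Streptococcus pyogenes CRISPR/Cas9 system from a single vector, here programmed to cut the human SHLD3 locus. It is propagated in E. coli as a high-copy plasmid through a ColE1/pUC-type origin and selected with ampicillin via the β-lactamase (AmpR) gene. An f1 phage origin is also present. The sequenced record is about 8.5 kb, consistent with the pX330 backbone plus a short guide insert.

The payload has two transcription units. A human U6 RNA polymerase III promoter drives the single guide RNA. The 20-nt SHLD3-specific spacer was cloned between the backbone's BbsI sites, directly upstream of the SpCas9 gRNA scaffold. The annotation also picks up a second, partial scaffold fragment just downstream. The catalogue lists the promoters as "CMV and U6", but the feature table shows that Cas9 is driven by a hybrid promoter made of the CMV enhancer, the chicken β-actin promoter and a hybrid CBA/MVM intron. The Cas9 coding sequence is annotated in two contiguous halves that together form the full-length nuclease. It is followed by a C-terminal nucleoplasmin nuclear localization signal and a bovine growth hormone polyadenylation signal. A single AAV2 ITR lies downstream of the cassette, which on its own would not support AAV packaging. No mammalian selection marker or fluorescent reporter is annotated.

As its name and stated purpose indicate, the plasmid is meant for transfection into human cells to generate SHLD3 knockouts by Cas9-induced cleavage. It was deposited with a study of DNA damage response factors.
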