Addgene plasmid #207106: SHLD3 KO sgRNA #2
Purpose: pX330 based plasmid for expression of Cas9 and the CTGAAGGAACAGACTAATTC sgRNA to target the SHLD3 locus..
Depositing lab: Jens Schmidt. Depositing organization: Michigan State University. Publication: Systematic analysis of the molecular and biophysical properties of key DNA damage response factors. Heyza JR, Mikhova M, Bahl A, Broadbent DG, Schmidt JC. Elife. 2023 Jun 21;12:e87086. doi: 10.7554/eLife.87086. PubMed 37341699.
Backbone
  Vector backbone: pX330 Addgene #42230
  Backbone size w/o insert (bp): 8484
  Vector type: Mammalian Expression
Growth in bacteria
  Bacterial resistance: Ampicillin, 100 μg/mL
  Growth temperature: 37°C
  Growth strain: DH5alpha
  Copy number: High Copy
Gene/Insert
  Gene/Insert name: CTGAAGGAACAGACTAATTC
  Species: H. sapiens (human)
  Promoter: CMV and U6
  Cloning method: Restriction Enzyme; 5′ cloning site BbsI (unknown if destroyed); 3′ cloning site BbsI (unknown if destroyed)
  Sequencing primers: 5′ U6 forward
Terms and licenses: Academic/Nonprofit Terms; Industry Terms: Not Available to Industry
How to cite: SHLD3 KO sgRNA #2 was a gift from Jens Schmidt (Addgene plasmid # 207106 ; http://n2t.net/addgene:207106 ; RRID:Addgene_207106)
